Addgene plasmid #62933: pET-Cas9-NLS-6xHis
Purpose: Expression of Cas9-NLS-6xHis in bacterial cells
Depositing lab: David Liu. Depositing organization: Harvard University. Publication: Cationic lipid-mediated delivery of proteins enables efficient protein-based genome editing in vitro and in vivo. Zuris JA, Thompson DB, Shu Y, Guilinger JP, Bessen JL, Hu JH, Maeder ML, Joung JK, Chen ZY, Liu DR. Nat Biotechnol. 2015 Jan;33(1):73-80. doi: 10.1038/nbt.3081. Epub 2014 Oct 30. PubMed 25357182.
Backbone
  Vector backbone: pET29
  Backbone manufacturer: Novagen
  Backbone size w/o insert (bp): 5161
  Total vector size (bp): 9295
  Vector type: Bacterial Expression
Growth in bacteria
  Bacterial resistance: Ampicillin, 100 μg/mL
  Growth temperature: 37°C
  Growth strain: Mach1
  Growth instructions: For protein expression, transform into BL21 Star (DE3) cells. Induce at 0.6 OD with 0.5 mM IPTG final concentration. Growing overnight (16 hours) at 20-25 C.
  Copy number: High Copy
Gene/Insert
  Gene/Insert name: Cas9-NLS-6xHis
  Species: S. pyogenes
  Insert size (bp): 4152
  Promoter: T7
  Tag / fusion protein: 6xHis tag (C terminal on backbone); NLS (C terminal on insert)
  Cloning method: Gibson Cloning
  Sequencing primers: 5′ T7 promoter; 3′ T7 terminator
Resource information
  A portion of this plasmid was derived from a plasmid made by: pMJ806 served as template for Cas9 gene. This was reported in Pattanayak et. al. Nature Biotechnology 2013.
Terms and licenses: Academic/Nonprofit Terms; Industry Terms: Not Available to Industry
Depositor comments: Alternative plasmid name: pJAZ0005
How to cite: pET-Cas9-NLS-6xHis was a gift from David Liu (Addgene plasmid # 62933 ; http://n2t.net/addgene:62933 ; RRID:Addgene_62933)
