[The description below was written by a language model from this plasmid's Addgene catalogue record and pLannotate feature annotations shown in this document.]
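Description:
pET-Cas9-NLS-6xHis is a bacterial expression plasmid built on the Novagen pET29 backbone for producing recombinant Streptococcus pyogenes Cas9 in E. coli. The insert, assembled by Gibson cloning using a Cas9 gene taken from an earlier expression plasmid, encodes Cas9 followed by a C-terminal nuclear localization signal and a backbone-derived 6xHis tag. Transcription is driven by a T7 promoter with an adjacent lac operator. Translation starts from the phage T7 gene 10 ribosome binding site, and a T7 terminator closes the cassette. The plasmid also carries lacI under its own promoter, so expression stays repressed until IPTG is added in a host that supplies T7 RNA polymerase, such as a DE3 lysogen. The His tag allows nickel-affinity purification, and the NLS directs the purified protein to the nucleus once it is introduced into eukaryotic cells.

Selection is by ampicillin through the β-lactamase gene and its promoter. Replication relies on a ColE1/pMB1-type origin, accompanied by the pBR322 bom region and the rop gene, and an f1 origin is also present. The catalogue lists the plasmid as high copy, although rop is normally associated with reduced copy number. The automated annotation does not explicitly call the NLS or the His tag. It instead flags short S-Tag and SET1 fragments between the Cas9 coding region and the terminator, along with tetracycline-resistance remnants in the backbone, and these are probably residual or spurious matches. The sequenced record is 9,262 nt, slightly shorter than the 9,295 bp stated in the catalogue. According to the associated publication, the purified protein was intended for protein-based genome editing, delivered into cells with cationic lipids in vitro and in vivo.
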