Features (pLannotate 1.2.2; 19 found; start..end, strand, type, name):
      1..19      +  promoter       T7 promoter: promoter for bacteriophage T7 RNA polymerase
     20..44      +  protein_bind   lac operator: The lac repressor binds to the lac operator to inhibit transcription in E. coli. This inhibition can be relieved by adding lactose or isopropyl-β-D-thiogalactopyranoside (IPTG). lac repressor encoded by lacI
     59..81      +  RBS            RBS: efficient ribosome binding site from bacteriophage T7 gene 10 (Olins and Rangwala, 1989)
     88..4191    +  CDS            cas9: CAS9_STRP1 - Also known as csn1 From Streptococcus pyogenes serotype M1.
   4247..4269    +  CDS            S-Tag (fragment): affinity and epitope tag derived from pancreatic ribonuclease A
   4299..4316    +  CDS            SET1 (fragment): solubility-enhancement tag derived from T7 phage gene 10B
   4324..4371    +  terminator     T7 terminator: transcription terminator for bacteriophage T7 RNA polymerase
   4408..4863    +  rep_origin     f1 ori (sequence partly withheld): f1 bacteriophage origin of replication; arrow indicates direction of (+) strand synthesis
   4978..5838    -  CDS            AmpR: β-lactamase; bla; confers resistance to ampicillin, carbenicillin, and related antibiotics
   5839..5931    -  promoter       AmpR promoter: bla
   6012..6600    +  rep_origin     ori: high-copy-number ColE1/pMB1/pBR322/pUC origin of replication
   6786..6925    -  misc_feature   bom: basis of mobility region from pBR322
   7027..7218    -  CDS            rop: Rop protein, which maintains plasmids at low copy number; rop
   7235..7615    +  CDS            YPB1_ECOLX: Protein predicted: Swiss-Prot protein existence level 4. From Escherichia coli.
   7677..7741    -  CDS            TcR (fragment): tetracycline efflux protein; tet; confers resistance to tetracycline
   7756..7777    -  protein_bind   CAP binding site: CAP binding activates transcription in the presence of cAMP. E. coli catabolite activator protein
   7790..8872    -  CDS            lacI: lac repressor; lacI; The lac repressor binds to the lac operator to inhibit transcription in E. coli. This inhibition can be relieved by adding lactose or isopropyl-β-D-thiogalactopyranoside (IPTG).
   8873..8950    -  promoter       lacI promoter: lacI
   8958..9237    -  CDS            TcR (fragment): tetracycline efflux protein; tet; confers resistance to tetracycline
>Addgene plasmid #62933 | pET-Cas9-NLS-6xHis | addgene full sequence | sequence record 198599 | Addgene NGS Result
TAATACGACTCACTATAGGGGAATTGTGAGCGGATAACAATTCCCCTCTAGAAATAATTTTGTTTAACTT
TAAGAAGGAGATATACCATGGATAAGAAATACTCAATAGGCTTAGATATCGGCACAAATAGCGTCGGATG
GGCGGTGATCACTGATGAATATAAGGTTCCGTCTAAAAAGTTCAAGGTTCTGGGAAATACAGACCGCCAC
AGTATCAAAAAAAATCTTATAGGGGCTCTTTTATTTGACAGTGGAGAGACAGCGGAAGCGACTCGTCTCA
AACGGACAGCTCGTAGAAGGTATACACGTCGGAAGAATCGTATTTGTTATCTACAGGAGATTTTTTCAAA
TGAGATGGCGAAAGTAGATGATAGTTTCTTTCATCGACTTGAAGAGTCTTTTTTGGTGGAAGAAGACAAG
AAGCATGAACGTCATCCTATTTTTGGAAATATAGTAGATGAAGTTGCTTATCATGAGAAATATCCAACTA
TCTATCATCTGCGAAAAAAATTGGTAGATTCTACTGATAAAGCGGATTTGCGCTTAATCTATTTGGCCTT
AGCGCATATGATTAAGTTTCGTGGTCATTTTTTGATTGAGGGAGATTTAAATCCTGATAATAGTGATGTG
GACAAACTATTTATCCAGTTGGTACAAACCTACAATCAATTATTTGAAGAAAACCCTATTAACGCAAGTG
GAGTAGATGCTAAAGCGATTCTTTCTGCACGATTGAGTAAATCAAGACGATTAGAAAATCTCATTGCTCA
GCTCCCCGGTGAGAAGAAAAATGGCTTATTTGGGAATCTCATTGCTTTGTCATTGGGTTTGACCCCTAAT
TTTAAATCAAATTTTGATTTGGCAGAAGATGCTAAATTACAGCTTTCAAAAGATACTTACGATGATGATT
TAGATAATTTATTGGCGCAAATTGGAGATCAATATGCTGATTTGTTTTTGGCAGCTAAGAATTTATCAGA
TGCTATTTTACTTTCAGATATCCTAAGAGTAAATACTGAAATAACTAAGGCTCCCCTATCAGCTTCAATG
ATTAAACGCTACGATGAACATCATCAAGACTTGACTCTTTTAAAAGCTTTAGTTCGACAACAACTTCCAG
AAAAGTATAAAGAAATCTTTTTTGATCAATCAAAAAACGGATATGCAGGTTATATTGATGGGGGAGCTAG
CCAAGAAGAATTTTATAAATTTATCAAACCAATTTTAGAAAAAATGGATGGTACTGAGGAATTATTGGTG
AAACTAAATCGTGAAGATTTGCTGCGCAAGCAACGGACCTTTGACAACGGCTCTATTCCCCATCAAATTC
ACTTGGGTGAGCTGCATGCTATTTTGAGAAGACAAGAAGACTTTTATCCATTTTTAAAAGACAATCGTGA
GAAGATTGAAAAAATCTTGACTTTTCGAATTCCTTATTATGTTGGTCCATTGGCGCGTGGCAATAGTCGT
TTTGCATGGATGACTCGGAAGTCTGAAGAAACAATTACCCCATGGAATTTTGAAGAAGTTGTCGATAAAG
GTGCTTCAGCTCAATCATTTATTGAACGCATGACAAACTTTGATAAAAATCTTCCAAATGAAAAAGTACT
ACCAAAACATAGTTTGCTTTATGAGTATTTTACGGTTTATAACGAATTGACAAAGGTCAAATATGTTACT
GAAGGAATGCGAAAACCAGCATTTCTTTCAGGTGAACAGAAGAAAGCCATTGTTGATTTACTCTTCAAAA
CAAATCGAAAAGTAACCGTTAAGCAATTAAAAGAAGATTATTTCAAAAAAATAGAATGTTTTGATAGTGT
TGAAATTTCAGGAGTTGAAGATAGATTTAATGCTTCATTAGGTACCTACCATGATTTGCTAAAAATTATT
AAAGATAAAGATTTTTTGGATAATGAAGAAAATGAAGATATCTTAGAGGATATTGTTTTAACATTGACCT
TATTTGAAGATAGGGAGATGATTGAGGAAAGACTTAAAACATATGCTCACCTCTTTGATGATAAGGTGAT
GAAACAGCTTAAACGTCGCCGTTATACTGGTTGGGGACGTTTGTCTCGAAAATTGATTAATGGTATTAGG
GATAAGCAATCTGGCAAAACAATATTAGATTTTTTGAAATCAGATGGTTTTGCCAATCGCAATTTTATGC
AGCTGATCCATGATGATAGTTTGACATTTAAAGAAGACATTCAAAAAGCACAAGTGTCTGGACAAGGCGA
TAGTTTACATGAACATATTGCAAATTTAGCTGGTAGCCCTGCTATTAAAAAAGGTATTTTACAGACTGTA
AAAGTTGTTGATGAATTGGTCAAAGTAATGGGGCGGCATAAGCCAGAAAATATCGTTATTGAAATGGCAC
GTGAAAATCAGACAACTCAAAAGGGCCAGAAAAATTCGCGAGAGCGTATGAAACGAATCGAAGAAGGTAT
CAAAGAATTAGGAAGTCAGATTCTTAAAGAGCATCCTGTTGAAAATACTCAATTGCAAAATGAAAAGCTC
TATCTCTATTATCTCCAAAATGGAAGAGACATGTATGTGGACCAAGAATTAGATATTAATCGTTTAAGTG
ATTATGATGTCGATCACATTGTTCCACAAAGTTTCCTTAAAGACGATTCAATAGACAATAAGGTCTTAAC
GCGTTCTGATAAAAATCGTGGTAAATCGGATAACGTTCCAAGTGAAGAAGTAGTCAAAAAGATGAAAAAC
TATTGGAGACAACTTCTAAACGCCAAGTTAATCACTCAACGTAAGTTTGATAATTTAACGAAAGCTGAAC
GTGGAGGTTTGAGTGAACTTGATAAAGCTGGTTTTATCAAACGCCAATTGGTTGAAACTCGCCAAATCAC
TAAGCATGTGGCACAAATTTTGGATAGTCGCATGAATACTAAATACGATGAAAATGATAAACTTATTCGA
GAGGTTAAAGTGATTACCTTAAAATCTAAATTAGTTTCTGACTTCCGAAAAGATTTCCAATTCTATAAAG
TACGTGAGATTAACAATTACCATCATGCCCATGATGCGTATCTAAATGCCGTCGTTGGAACTGCTTTGAT
TAAGAAATATCCAAAACTTGAATCGGAGTTTGTCTATGGTGATTATAAAGTTTATGATGTTCGTAAAATG
ATTGCTAAGTCTGAGCAAGAAATAGGCAAAGCAACCGCAAAATATTTCTTTTACTCTAATATCATGAACT
TCTTCAAAACAGAAATTACACTTGCAAATGGAGAGATTCGCAAACGCCCTCTAATCGAAACTAATGGGGA
AACTGGAGAAATTGTCTGGGATAAAGGGCGAGATTTTGCCACAGTGCGCAAAGTATTGTCCATGCCCCAA
GTCAATATTGTCAAGAAAACAGAAGTACAGACAGGCGGATTCTCCAAGGAGTCAATTTTACCAAAAAGAA
ATTCGGACAAGCTTATTGCTCGTAAAAAAGACTGGGATCCAAAAAAATATGGTGGTTTTGATAGTCCAAC
GGTAGCTTATTCAGTCCTAGTGGTTGCTAAGGTGGAAAAAGGGAAATCGAAGAAGTTAAAATCCGTTAAA
GAGTTACTAGGGATCACAATTATGGAAAGAAGTTCCTTTGAAAAAAATCCGATTGACTTTTTAGAAGCTA
AAGGATATAAGGAAGTTAAAAAAGACTTAATCATTAAACTACCTAAATATAGTCTTTTTGAGTTAGAAAA
CGGTCGTAAACGGATGCTGGCTAGTGCCGGAGAATTACAAAAAGGAAATGAGCTGGCTCTGCCAAGCAAA
TATGTGAATTTTTTATATTTAGCTAGTCATTATGAAAAGTTGAAGGGTAGTCCAGAAGATAACGAACAAA
AACAATTGTTTGTGGAGCAGCATAAGCATTATTTAGATGAGATTATTGAGCAAATCAGTGAATTTTCTAA
GCGTGTTATTTTAGCAGATGCCAATTTAGATAAAGTTCTTAGTGCATATAACAAACATAGAGACAAACCA
ATACGTGAACAAGCAGAAAATATTATTCATTTATTTACGTTGACGAATCTTGGAGCTCCCGCTGCTTTTA
AATATTTTGATACAACAATTGATCGTAAACGATATACGTCTACAAAAGAAGTTTTAGATGCCACTCTTAT
CCATCAATCCATCACTGGTCTTTATGAAACACGCATTGATTTGAGTCAGCTAGGAGGTGACCCCAAGAAG
AAGAGGAAGGTGATGGATAAGCATCACCACCACCATCACTAATGATAATTTGAACGCCAGCACATGGACT
CGTCTACTAGCGCAGCTTAATTAACCTAGGCTGCTGCCACCGCTGAGCAATAACTAGCATAACCCCTTGG
GGCCTCTAAACGGGTCTTGAGGGGTTTTTTGCTGAAAGGAGGAACTATATCCGGATTGGCGAATGGG
[124 nt withheld, positions 4408-4531]
C
[91 nt withheld, positions 4533-4623]
A
[49 nt withheld, positions 4625-4673]
CCTTTGACGTTGGAGTCCACGTTCTTT
[37 nt withheld, positions 4701-4737]
ACCCTATCTCGGTCTATTCTTTTGATTTATAAGGGATTTTGCCGATTTCGGCCTATTGGTTAAAAAATGA
GCTGATTTAACAAAAATTTAACGCGAATTTTAACAAAATATTAACGTTTACAATTTCTGGCGGCACGATG
GCATGAGATTATCAAAAAGGATCTTCACCTAGATCCTTTTAAATTAAAAATGAAGTTTTAAATCAATCTA
AAGTATATATGAGTAAACTTGGTCTGACAGTTACCAATGCTTAATCAGTGAGGCACCTATCTCAGCGATC
TGTCTATTTCGTTCATCCATAGTTGCCTGACTCCCCGTCGTGTAGATAACTACGATACGGGAGGGCTTAC
CATCTGGCCCCAGTGCTGCAATGATACCGCGAGACCCACGCTCACCGGCTCCAGATTTATCAGCAATAAA
CCAGCCAGCCGGAAGGGCCGAGCGCAGAAGTGGTCCTGCAACTTTATCCGCCTCCATCCAGTCTATTAAT
TGTTGCCGGGAAGCTAGAGTAAGTAGTTCGCCAGTTAATAGTTTGCGCAACGTTGTTGCCATTGCTACAG
GCATCGTGGTGTCACGCTCGTCGTTTGGTATGGCTTCATTCAGCTCCGGTTCCCAACGATCAAGGCGAGT
TACATGATCCCCCATGTTGTGCAAAAAAGCGGTTAGCTCCTTCGGTCCTCCGATCGTTGTCAGAAGTAAG
TTGGCCGCAGTGTTATCACTCATGGTTATGGCAGCACTGCATAATTCTCTTACTGTCATGCCATCCGTAA
GATGCTTTTCTGTGACTGGTGAGTACTCAACCAAGTCATTCTGAGAATAGTGTATGCGGCGACCGAGTTG
CTCTTGCCCGGCGTCAATACGGGATAATACCGCGCCACATAGCAGAACTTTAAAAGTGCTCATCATTGGA
AAACGTTCTTCGGGGCGAAAACTCTCAAGGATCTTACCGCTGTTGAGATCCAGTTCGATGTAACCCACTC
GTGCACCCAACTGATCTTCAGCATCTTTTACTTTCACCAGCGTTTCTGGGTGAGCAAAAACAGGAAGGCA
AAATGCCGCAAAAAAGGGAATAAGGGCGACACGGAAATGTTGAATACTCATACTCTTCCTTTTTCAATCA
TGATTGAAGCATTTATCAGGGTTATTGTCTCATGAGCGGATACATATTTGAATGTATTTAGAAAAATAAA
CAAATAGGTCATGACCAAAATCCCTTAACGTGAGTTTTCGTTCCACTGAGCGTCAGACCCCGTAGAAAAG
ATCAAAGGATCTTCTTGAGATCCTTTTTTTCTGCGCGTAATCTGCTGCTTGCAAACAAAAAAACCACCGC
TACCAGCGGTGGTTTGTTTGCCGGATCAAGAGCTACCAACTCTTTTTCCGAAGGTAACTGGCTTCAGCAG
AGCGCAGATACCAAATACTGTCCTTCTAGTGTAGCCGTAGTTAGGCCACCACTTCAAGAACTCTGTAGCA
CCGCCTACATACCTCGCTCTGCTAATCCTGTTACCAGTGGCTGCTGCCAGTGGCGATAAGTCGTGTCTTA
CCGGGTTGGACTCAAGACGATAGTTACCGGATAAGGCGCAGCGGTCGGGCTGAACGGGGGGTTCGTGCAC
ACAGCCCAGCTTGGAGCGAACGACCTACACCGAACTGAGATACCTACAGCGTGAGCTATGAGAAAGCGCC
ACGCTTCCCGAAGGGAGAAAGGCGGACAGGTATCCGGTAAGCGGCAGGGTCGGAACAGGAGAGCGCACGA
GGGAGCTCCCAGGGGGAAACGCCTGGTATCTTTATAGTCCTGTCGGGTTTCGCCACCTCTGACTTGAGCG
TCGATTTTTGTGATGCTCGTCAGGGGGGCGGAGCCTATGGAAAAACGCCAGCAACGCGGCCTTTTTACGG
TTCCTGGCCTTTTGCTGGCCTTTTGCTCACATGTTCTTTCCTGCGTTATCCCCTGATTCTGTGGATAACC
GTATTACCGCCTTTGAGTGAGCTGATACCGCTCGCCGCAGCCGAACGACCGAGCGCAGCGAGTCAGTGAG
CGAGGAAGCGGAAGAGCGCCTGATGCGGTATTTTCTCCTTACGCATCTGTGCGGTATTTCACACCGCAAT
GGTGCACTCTCAGTACAATCTGCTCTGATGCCGCATAGTTAAGCCAGTATACACTCCGCTATCGCTACGT
GACTGGGTCATGGCTGCGCCCCGACACCCGCCAACACCCGCTGACGCGCCCTGACGGGCTTGTCTGCTCC
CGGCATCCGCTTACAGACAAGCTGTGACCGTCTCCGGGAGCTGCATGTGTCAGAGGTTTTCACCGTCATC
ACCGAAACGCGCGAGGCAGCTGCGGTAAAGCTCATCAGCGTGGTCGTGAAGCGATTCACAGATGTCTGCC
TGTTCATCCGCGTCCAGCTCGTTGAGTTTCTCCAGAAGCGTTAATGTCTGGCTTCTGATAAAGCGGGCCA
TGTTAAGGGCGGTTTTTTCCTGTTTGGTCACTGATGCCTCCGTGTAAGGGGGATTTCTGTTCATGGGGGT
AATGATACCGATGAAACGAGAGAGGATGCTCACGATACGGGTTACTGATGATGAACATGCCCGGTTACTG
GAACGTTGTGAGGGTAAACAACTGGCGGTATGGATGCGGCGGGACCAGAGAAAAATCACTCAGGGTCAAT
GCCAGCGCTTCGTTAATACAGATGTAGGTGTTCCACAGGGTAGCCAGCAGCATCCTGCGATGCAGATCCG
GAACATAATGGTGCAGGGCGCTGACTTCCGCGTTTCCAGACTTTACGAAACACGGAAACCGAAGACCATT
CATGTTGTTGCTCAGGTCGCAGACGTTTTGCAGCAGCAGTCGCTTCACGTTCGCTCGCGTATCGGTGATT
CATTCTGCTAACCAGTAAGGCAACCCCGCCAGCCTAGCCGGGTCCTCAACGACAGGAGCACGATCATGCT
AGTCATGCCCCGCGCCCACCGGAAGGAGCTGACTGGGTTGAAGGCTCTCAAGGGCATCGGTCGAGATCCC
GGTGCCTAATGAGTGAGCTAACTTACATTAATTGCGTTGCGCTCACTGCCCGCTTTCCAGTCGGGAAACC
TGTCGTGCCAGCTGCATTAATGAATCGGCCAACGCGCGGGGAGAGGCGGTTTGCGTATTGGGCGCCAGGG
TGGTTTTTCTTTTCACCAGTGAGACGGGCAACAGCTGATTGCCCTTCACCGCCTGGCCCTGAGAGAGTTG
CAGCAAGCGGTCCACGCTGGTTTGCCCCAGCAGGCGAAAATCCTGTTTGATGGTGGTTAACGGCGGGATA
TAACATGAGCTGTCTTCGGTATCGTCGTATCCCACTACCGAGATGTCCGCACCAACGCGCAGCCCGGACT
CGGTAATGGCGCGCATTGCGCCCAGCGCCATCTGATCGTTGGCAACCAGCATCGCAGTGGGAACGATGCC
CTCATTCAGCATTTGCATGGTTTGTTGAAAACCGGACATGGCACTCCAGTCGCCTTCCCGTTCCGCTATC
GGCTGAATTTGATTGCGAGTGAGATATTTATGCCAGCCAGCCAGACGCAGACGCGCCGAGACAGAACTTA
ATGGGCCCGCTAACAGCGCGATTTGCTGGTGACCCAATGCGACCAGATGCTCCACGCCCAGTCGCGTACC
GTCTTCATGGGAGAAAATAATACTGTTGATGGGTGTCTGGTCAGAGACATCAAGAAATAACGCCGGAACA
TTAGTGCAGGCAGCTTCCACAGCAATGGCATCCTGGTCATCCAGCGGATAGTTAATGATCAGCCCACTGA
CGCGTTGCGCGAGAAGATTGTGCACCGCCGCTTTACAGGCTTCGACGCCGCTTCGTTCTACCATCGACAC
CACCACGCTGGCACCCAGTTGATCGGCGCGAGATTTAATCGCCGCGACAATTTGCGACGGCGCGTGCAGG
GCCAGACTGGAGGTGGCAACGCCAATCAGCAACGACTGTTTGCCCGCCAGTTGTTGTGCCACGCGGTTGG
GAATGTAATTCAGCTCCGCCATCGCCGCTTCCACTTTTTCCCGCGTTTTCGCAGAAACGTGGCTGGCCTG
GTTCACCACGCGGGAAACGGTCTGATAAGAGACACCGGCATACTCTGCGACATCGTATAACGTTACTGGT
TTCACATTCACCACCCTGAATTGACTCTCTTCCGGGCGCTATCATGCCATACCGCGAAAGGTTTTGCGCC
ATTCGATGGTGTCCGGGATCTCGACGCTCTCCCTTATGCGACTCCTGCATTAGGAAGCAGCCCAGTAGTA
GGTTGAGGCCGTTGAGCACCGCCGCCGCAAGGAATGGTGCATGCAAGGAGATGGCGCCCAACAGTCCCCC
GGCCACGGGGCCTGCCACCATACCCACGCCGAAACAAGCGCTCATGAGCCCGAAGTGGCGAGCCCGATCT
TCCCCATCGGTGATGTCGGCGATATAGGCGCCAGCAACCGCACCTGTGGCGCCGGTGATGCCGGCCACGA
TGCGTCCGGCGTAGAGGATCGAGATCGATCTCGATCCCGCGAAAT
