>Addgene plasmid #62933 | pET-Cas9-NLS-6xHis | addgene partial sequence | sequence record 111889 | pBRrevBam 5'-GGTGATGTCGGCGATATAGG-3'
GCCGGCCACGATGCGTCCGGCGTAGAGGATCGAGATCGATCTCGATCCCGCGAAATTAATACGACTCACT
ATAGGGGAATTGTGAGCGGATAACAATTCCCCTCTAGAAATAATTTTGTTTAACTTTAAGAAGGAGATAT
ACCATGGATAAGAAATACTCAATAGGCTTAGATATCGGCACAAATAGCGTCGGATGGGCGGTGATCACTG
ATGAATATAAGGTTCCGTCTAAAAAGTTCAAGGTTCTGGGAAATACAGACCGCCACAGTATCAAAAAAAA
TCTTATAGGGGCTCTTTTATTTGACAGTGGAGAGACAGCGGAAGCGACTCGTCTCAAACGGACAGCTCGT
AGAAGGTATACACGTCGGAAGAATCGTATTTGTTATCTACAGGAGATTTTTTCAAATGAGATGGCGAAAG
TAGATGATAGTTTCTTTCATCGACTTGAAGAGTCTTTTTTGGTGGAAGAAGACAAGAAGCATGAACGTCA
TCCTATTTTTGGAAATATAGTAGATGAAGTTGCTTATCATGAGAAATATCCAACTATCTATCATCTGCGA
AAAAAATTGGTAGATTCTACTGATAAAGCGGATTTGCGCTTAATCTATTTGGCCTTAGCGCATATGATTA
AGTTTCGTGGTCATTTTTTGATTGAGGGAGATTTAAATCCTGATAATAGTGATGTGGACAAACTATTTAT
CCAGTTGGTACAAACCTACAATCAATTATTTGAAGAAAACCCTATTAACGCAAGTGGAGTAGATGCTAAA
GCGATTCTTTCTGCACGATTGAGTAAATCAAGACGATTAGAAA
