>Addgene plasmid #62933 | pET-Cas9-NLS-6xHis | addgene partial sequence | sequence record 111983 | T7term 5'-GCTAGTTATTGCTCAGCGG-3'
GACGAGTCCATGTGCTGGCGTTCAAATTATCATTAGTGATGGTGGTGGTGATGCTTATCCATCACCTTCC
TCTTCTTCTTGGGGTCACCTCCTAGCTGACTCAAATCAATGCGTGTTTCATAAAGACCAGTGATGGATTG
ATGGATAAGAGTGGCATCTAAAACTTCTTTTGTAGACGTATATCGTTTACGATCAATTGTTGTATCAAAA
TATTTAAAAGCAGCGGGAGCTCCAAGATTCGTCAACGTAAATAAATGAATAATATTTTCTGCTTGTTCAC
GTATTGGTTTGTCTCTATGTTTGTTATATGCACTAAGAACTTTATCTAAATTGGCATCTGCTAAAATAAC
ACGCTTAGAAAATTCACTGATTTGCTCAATAATCTCATCTAAATAATGCTTATGCTGCTCCACAAACAAT
TGTTTTTGTTCGTTATCTTCTGGACTACCCTTCAACTTTTCATAATGACTAGCTAAATATAAAAAATTCA
CATATTTGCTTGGCAGAGCCAGCTCATTTCCTTTTTGTAATTCTCCGGCACTAGCCAGCATCCGTTTACG
ACCGTTTTCTAACTCAAAAAGACTATATTTAGGTAGTTTAATGATTAAGTCTTTTTTAACTTCCTTATAT
CCTTTAGCTTCTAAAAAGTCAATCGGATTTTTTTCAAAGGAACTTCTTTCCATAATTGTGATCCCTAGTA
ACTCTTTAACGGATTTTAACTTCTTCGATTTCCCTTTTTCCACCTTAGCAACCACTAGGACTGAATAAGC
TACCGTTGGACTATCAAAACCACCATATTTT
